>Addgene plasmid #121307 | pUC57-Kan_FR13_00080861 | depositor full sequence | sequence record 231379 | pUC57-Kan_FR13_00080861 sequence 2995 bps
TCGCGCGTTTCGGTGATGACGGTGAAAACCTCTGACACATGCAGCTCCCGGAGACGGTCACAGCTTGTCT
GTAAGCGGATGCCGGGAGCAGACAAGCCCGTCAGGGCGCGTCAGCGGGTGTTGGCGGGTGTCGGGGCTGG
CTTAACTATGCGGCATCAGAGCAGATTGTACTGAGAGTGCACCATATGCGGTGTGAAATACCGCACAGAT
GCGTAAGGAGAAAATACCGCATCAGGCGCCATTCGCCATTCAGGCTGCGCAACTGTTGGGAAGGGCGATC
GGTGCGGGCCTCTTCGCTATTACGCCAGCTGGCGAAAGGGGGATGTGCTGCAAGGCGATTAAGTTGGGTA
ACGCCAGGGTTTTCCCAGTCACGACGTTGTAAAACGACGGCCAGTGAATTGACGCGTATTGGGATGGAAC
TTGGTCTCTAATGGGTCCATCTGGTGTTAAAGCTGAATCTTCTGTTAGAAATCCAAAATATGGTGATCAT
TGTGAATTGACTGTTTGGATTCATTATAAAGGTAAAGATATTCCATTGATGAGATATTATGTTGAAATTG
GTGGTGATTTGACTTTTGATGAAAAAGATGGTGCTTGGAAACATTGTGTTATTAAAACTACTAAACAAGC
TTGTCAAGCTACTTGGACTGGTGGTTCTAAATCTGAACCATGTCCACCAAAAAATATTAATGTTGATGCT
AGAAAAGTTATTCAACAACATGAATTTGAATCTGAATCTGATACTTGGTGGAAAAGAGATATTTGAGCTT
AGAGACCAAGTTCCATCCCAATGGCGCGCCGAGCTTGGCTCGAGCATGGTCATAGCTGTTTCCTGTGTGA
AATTGTTATCCGCTCACAATTCCACACAACATACGAGCCGGAAGCATAAAGTGTAAAGCCTGGGGTGCCT
AATGAGTGAGCTAACTCACATTAATTGCGTTGCGCTCACTGCCCGCTTTCCAGTCGGGAAACCTGTCGTG
CCAGCTGCATTAATGAATCGGCCAACGCGCGGGGAGAGGCGGTTTGCGTATTGGGCGCTCTTCCGCTTCC
TCGCTCACTGACTCGCTGCGCTCGGTCGTTCGGCTGCGGCGAGCGGTATCAGCTCACTCAAAGGCGGTAA
TACGGTTATCCACAGAATCAGGGGATAACGCAGGAAAGAACATGTGAGCAAAAGGCCAGCAAAAGGCCAG
GAACCGTAAAAAGGCCGCGTTGCTGGCGTTTTTCCATAGGCTCCGCCCCCCTGACGAGCATCACAAAAAT
CGACGCTCAAGTCAGAGGTGGCGAAACCCGACAGGACTATAAAGATACCAGGCGTTTCCCCCTGGAAGCT
CCCTCGTGCGCTCTCCTGTTCCGACCCTGCCGCTTACCGGATACCTGTCCGCCTTTCTCCCTTCGGGAAG
CGTGGCGCTTTCTCATAGCTCACGCTGTAGGTATCTCAGTTCGGTGTAGGTCGTTCGCTCCAAGCTGGGC
TGTGTGCACGAACCCCCCGTTCAGCCCGACCGCTGCGCCTTATCCGGTAACTATCGTCTTGAGTCCAACC
CGGTAAGACACGACTTATCGCCACTGGCAGCAGCCACTGGTAACAGGATTAGCAGAGCGAGGTATGTAGG
CGGTGCTACAGAGTTCTTGAAGTGGTGGCCTAACTACGGCTACACTAGAAGAACAGTATTTGGTATCTGC
GCTCTGCTGAAGCCAGTTACCTTCGGAAAAAGAGTTGGTAGCTCTTGATCCGGCAAACAAACCACCGCTG
GTAGCGGTGGTTTTTTTGTTTGCAAGCAGCAGATTACGCGCAGAAAAAAAGGATCTCAAGAAGATCCTTT
GATCTTTTCTACGGGGTCTGACGCTCAGTGGAACGAAAACTCACGTTAAGGGATTTTGGTCATGAGATTA
TCAAAAAGGATCTTCACCTAGATCCTTTTAAATTAAAAATGAAGTTTTAAATCAATCTAAAGTATATATG
AGTAAACTTGGTCTGACAGTTAGAAAAACTCATCGAGCATCAAATGAAACTGCAATTTATTCATATCAGG
ATTATCAATACCATATTTTTGAAAAAGCCGTTTCTGTAATGAAGGAGAAAACTCACCGAGGCAGTTCCAT
AGGATGGCAAGATCCTGGTATCGGTCTGCGATTCCGACTCGTCCAACATCAATACAACCTATTAATTTCC
CCTCGTCAAAAATAAGGTTATCAAGTGAGAAATCACCATGAGTGACGACTGAATCCGGTGAGAATGGCAA
AAGTTTATGCATTTCTTTCCAGACTTGTTCAACAGGCCAGCCATTACGCTCGTCATCAAAATCACTCGCA
TCAACCAAACCGTTATTCATTCGTGATTGCGCCTGAGCGAGACGAAATACGCGATCGCTGTTAAAAGGAC
AATTACAAACAGGAATCGAATGCAACCGGCGCAGGAACACTGCCAGCGCATCAACAATATTTTCACCTGA
ATCAGGATATTCTTCTAATACCTGGAATGCTGTTTTCCCAGGGATCGCAGTGGTGAGTAACCATGCATCA
TCAGGAGTACGGATAAAATGCTTGATGGTCGGAAGAGGCATAAATTCCGTCAGCCAGTTTAGTCTGACCA
TCTCATCTGTAACATCATTGGCAACGCTACCTTTGCCATGTTTCAGAAACAACTCTGGCGCATCGGGCTT
CCCATACAATCGATAGATTGTCGCACCTGATTGCCCGACATTATCGCGAGCCCATTTATACCCATATAAA
TCAGCATCCATGTTGGAATTTAATCGCGGCCTAGAGCAAGACGTTTCCCGTTGAATATGGCTCATACTCT
TCCTTTTTCAATATTATTGAAGCATTTATCAGGGTTATTGTCTCATGAGCGGATACATATTTGAATGTAT
TTAGAAAAATAAACAAATAGGGGTTCCGCGCACATTTCCCCGAAAAGTGCCACCTGACGTCTAAGAAACC
ATTATTATCATGACATTAACCTATAAAAATAGGCGTATCACGAGGCCCTTTCGTC
Features (pLannotate 1.2.2; 10 found; start..end, strand, type, name):
    137..236     +  misc_feature   bom (fragment): basis of mobility region from pBR322
    242..399     -  CDS            lacZα (fragment): LacZα fragment of β-galactosidase; lacZ fragment
    843..859     -  protein_bind   lac operator: The lac repressor binds to the lac operator to inhibit transcription in E. coli. This inhibition can be relieved by adding lactose or isopropyl-β-D-thiogalactopyranoside (IPTG). lac repressor encoded by lacI
    867..897     -  promoter       lac promoter: promoter for the E. coli lac operon
    912..933     -  protein_bind   CAP binding site: CAP binding activates transcription in the presence of cAMP. E. coli catabolite activator protein
    946..1038    -  CDS            lacI (fragment): lac repressor; lacI; The lac repressor binds to the lac operator to inhibit transcription in E. coli. This inhibition can be relieved by adding lactose or isopropyl-β-D-thiogalactopyranoside (IPTG).
   1221..1809    -  rep_origin     ori: high-copy-number ColE1/pMB1/pBR322/pUC origin of replication
   1980..2795    -  CDS            KanR: aminoglycoside phosphotransferase; aph(3')-Ia; confers resistance to kanamycin in bacteria or G418 (Geneticin®) in eukaryotes
   2796..2900    -  promoter       AmpR promoter: bla
   2995..35      +  CDS            rop (fragment) (across the origin): Rop protein, which maintains plasmids at low copy number; rop
