[The description below was written by a language model from this plasmid's Addgene catalogue record and pLannotate feature annotations shown in this document.]
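Description:
pUC57-Kan_FR13_00080861 is a small, high-copy bacterial cloning plasmid that serves as a Level 0 module in a Golden Gate assembly system. It is built on the pUC57-Kan backbone and replicates in E. coli from a ColE1/pUC-type origin. Selection is with kanamycin, through an aminoglycoside phosphotransferase (KanR) gene that the annotation places immediately downstream of an AmpR (bla) promoter. The feature table also detects short remnants of bom, rop and lacI; these are backbone fragments rather than functional elements.

The insert is FR13_00080861, a sequence from the rice blast fungus Magnaporthe oryzae (the species is entered in the record's mutation field). The associated publication describes a clone collection of M. oryzae effectors that share sequence and structural similarity across host-specific lineages, so this insert is presumably one of those effector candidates. The record gives no further detail on the protein. The insert was placed at the EcoRV site within the lacZα region. This fits the feature table, where the lac promoter, operator and CAP binding site are separated from a lacZα fragment by an unannotated gap of several hundred bases. The full sequence is about 370 bp longer than the stated empty backbone. The insert itself is not annotated, and M13 forward and reverse priming sites flank it for sequence verification.

The plasmid carries no eukaryotic promoter, tag or terminator, so it is a storage and donor vector rather than an expression construct. As a Level 0 part, the coding sequence is intended to be released by a type IIS restriction enzyme and assembled with promoters, tags and terminators into higher-level expression vectors. The record does not state which enzyme or overhangs are used.
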