Addgene plasmid #121307: pUC57-Kan_FR13_00080861
Purpose: Level 0 Golden-Gate compatible vector
Depositing lab: Sophien Kamoun. Depositing organization: Sainsbury Laboratory, Norwich. Publication: A Clone Resource of Magnaporthe oryzae Effectors That Share Sequence and Structural Similarities Across Host-Specific Lineages. Petit-Houdenot Y, Langner T, Harant A, Win J, Kamoun S. Mol Plant Microbe Interact. 2020 Aug;33(8):1032-1035. doi: 10.1094/MPMI-03-20-0052-A. Epub 2020 Jun 22. PubMed 32460610.
Backbone
  Vector backbone: pUC57-Kan
  Backbone size w/o insert (bp): 2626
  Vector type: Golden Gate
  Selectable markers: lacZ
Growth in bacteria
  Bacterial resistance: Kanamycin, 50 μg/mL
  Growth temperature: 37°C
  Growth strain: DH5alpha
  Copy number: High Copy
Gene/Insert
  Gene/Insert name: FR13_00080861
  Mutation: Magnaporthe oryzae
  Cloning method: Restriction Enzyme; 5′ cloning site EcoRV (unknown if destroyed); 3′ cloning site EcoRV (unknown if destroyed)
  Sequencing primers: 5′ M13Fw; 3′ M13Rv
Terms and licenses: Academic/Nonprofit Terms; Industry Terms: Not Available to Industry
How to cite: pUC57-Kan_FR13_00080861 was a gift from Sophien Kamoun (Addgene plasmid # 121307 ; http://n2t.net/addgene:121307 ; RRID:Addgene_121307)
