>Addgene plasmid #121307 | pUC57-Kan_FR13_00080861 | depositor partial sequence | sequence record 230866 | FR13_00080861
TTGGTCTCTAATGGGTCCATCTGGTGTTAAAGCTGAATCTTCTGTTAGAAATCCAAAATATGGTGATCAT
TGTGAATTGACTGTTTGGATTCATTATAAAGGTAAAGATATTCCATTGATGAGATATTATGTTGAAATTG
GTGGTGATTTGACTTTTGATGAAAAAGATGGTGCTTGGAAACATTGTGTTATTAAAACTACTAAACAAGC
TTGTCAAGCTACTTGGACTGGTGGTTCTAAATCTGAACCATGTCCACCAAAAAATATTAATGTTGATGCT
AGAAAAGTTATTCAACAACATGAATTTGAATCTGAATCTGATACTTGGTGGAAAAGAGATATTTGAGCTT
AGAGACCAA
