>Addgene plasmid #121307 | pUC57-Kan_FR13_00080861 | depositor partial sequence | sequence record 230867 | empty_vector
TCGCGCGTTTCGGTGATGACGGTGAAAACCTCTGACACATGCAGCTCCCGGAGACGGTCACAGCTTGTCT
GTAAGCGGATGCCGGGAGCAGACAAGCCCGTCAGGGCGCGTCAGCGGGTGTTGGCGGGTGTCGGGGCTGG
CTTAACTATGCGGCATCAGAGCAGATTGTACTGAGAGTGCACCATATGCGGTGTGAAATACCGCACAGAT
GCGTAAGGAGAAAATACCGCATCAGGCGCCATTCGCCATTCAGGCTGCGCAACTGTTGGGAAGGGCGATC
GGTGCGGGCCTCTTCGCTATTACGCCAGCTGGCGAAAGGGGGATGTGCTGCAAGGCGATTAAGTTGGGTA
ACGCCAGGGTTTTCCCAGTCACGACGTTGTAAAACGACGGCCAGTGAATTGACGCGTATTGGGATATCCC
AATGGCGCGCCGAGCTTGGCTCGAGCATGGTCATAGCTGTTTCCTGTGTGAAATTGTTATCCGCTCACAA
TTCCACACAACATACGAGCCGGAAGCATAAAGTGTAAAGCCTGGGGTGCCTAATGAGTGAGCTAACTCAC
ATTAATTGCGTTGCGCTCACTGCCCGCTTTCCAGTCGGGAAACCTGTCGTGCCAGCTGCATTAATGAATC
GGCCAACGCGCGGGGAGAGGCGGTTTGCGTATTGGGCGCTCTTCCGCTTCCTCGCTCACTGACTCGCTGC
GCTCGGTCGTTCGGCTGCGGCGAGCGGTATCAGCTCACTCAAAGGCGGTAATACGGTTATCCACAGAATC
AGGGGATAACGCAGGAAAGAACATGTGAGCAAAAGGCCAGCAAAAGGCCAGGAACCGTAAAAAGGCCGCG
TTGCTGGCGTTTTTCCATAGGCTCCGCCCCCCTGACGAGCATCACAAAAATCGACGCTCAAGTCAGAGGT
GGCGAAACCCGACAGGACTATAAAGATACCAGGCGTTTCCCCCTGGAAGCTCCCTCGTGCGCTCTCCTGT
TCCGACCCTGCCGCTTACCGGATACCTGTCCGCCTTTCTCCCTTCGGGAAGCGTGGCGCTTTCTCATAGC
TCACGCTGTAGGTATCTCAGTTCGGTGTAGGTCGTTCGCTCCAAGCTGGGCTGTGTGCACGAACCCCCCG
TTCAGCCCGACCGCTGCGCCTTATCCGGTAACTATCGTCTTGAGTCCAACCCGGTAAGACACGACTTATC
GCCACTGGCAGCAGCCACTGGTAACAGGATTAGCAGAGCGAGGTATGTAGGCGGTGCTACAGAGTTCTTG
AAGTGGTGGCCTAACTACGGCTACACTAGAAGAACAGTATTTGGTATCTGCGCTCTGCTGAAGCCAGTTA
CCTTCGGAAAAAGAGTTGGTAGCTCTTGATCCGGCAAACAAACCACCGCTGGTAGCGGTGGTTTTTTTGT
TTGCAAGCAGCAGATTACGCGCAGAAAAAAAGGATCTCAAGAAGATCCTTTGATCTTTTCTACGGGGTCT
GACGCTCAGTGGAACGAAAACTCACGTTAAGGGATTTTGGTCATGAGATTATCAAAAAGGATCTTCACCT
AGATCCTTTTAAATTAAAAATGAAGTTTTAAATCAATCTAAAGTATATATGAGTAAACTTGGTCTGACAG
TTAGAAAAACTCATCGAGCATCAAATGAAACTGCAATTTATTCATATCAGGATTATCAATACCATATTTT
TGAAAAAGCCGTTTCTGTAATGAAGGAGAAAACTCACCGAGGCAGTTCCATAGGATGGCAAGATCCTGGT
ATCGGTCTGCGATTCCGACTCGTCCAACATCAATACAACCTATTAATTTCCCCTCGTCAAAAATAAGGTT
ATCAAGTGAGAAATCACCATGAGTGACGACTGAATCCGGTGAGAATGGCAAAAGTTTATGCATTTCTTTC
CAGACTTGTTCAACAGGCCAGCCATTACGCTCGTCATCAAAATCACTCGCATCAACCAAACCGTTATTCA
TTCGTGATTGCGCCTGAGCGAGACGAAATACGCGATCGCTGTTAAAAGGACAATTACAAACAGGAATCGA
ATGCAACCGGCGCAGGAACACTGCCAGCGCATCAACAATATTTTCACCTGAATCAGGATATTCTTCTAAT
ACCTGGAATGCTGTTTTCCCAGGGATCGCAGTGGTGAGTAACCATGCATCATCAGGAGTACGGATAAAAT
GCTTGATGGTCGGAAGAGGCATAAATTCCGTCAGCCAGTTTAGTCTGACCATCTCATCTGTAACATCATT
GGCAACGCTACCTTTGCCATGTTTCAGAAACAACTCTGGCGCATCGGGCTTCCCATACAATCGATAGATT
GTCGCACCTGATTGCCCGACATTATCGCGAGCCCATTTATACCCATATAAATCAGCATCCATGTTGGAAT
TTAATCGCGGCCTAGAGCAAGACGTTTCCCGTTGAATATGGCTCATACTCTTCCTTTTTCAATATTATTG
AAGCATTTATCAGGGTTATTGTCTCATGAGCGGATACATATTTGAATGTATTTAGAAAAATAAACAAATA
GGGGTTCCGCGCACATTTCCCCGAAAAGTGCCACCTGACGTCTAAGAAACCATTATTATCATGACATTAA
CCTATAAAAATAGGCGTATCACGAGGCCCTTTCGTC
