>Addgene plasmid #121307 | pUC57-Kan_FR13_00080861 | addgene partial sequence | sequence record 238068 | M13-F20 5'-TGTAAAACGACGGCCAGT-3'
TTGGTCTCTAATGGGTCCATCTGGTGTTAAAGCTGAATCTTCTGTTAGAAATCCAAAATATGGTGATCAT
TGTGAATTGACTGTTTGGATTCATTATAAAGGTAAAGATATTCCATTGATGAGATATTATGTTGAAATTG
GTGGTGATTTGACTTTTGATGAAAAAGATGGTGCTTGGAAACATTGTGTTATTAAAACTACTAAACAAGC
TTGTCAAGCTACTTGGACTGGTGGTTCTAAATCTGAACCATGTCCACCAAAAAATATTAATGTTGATGCT
AGAAAAGTTATTCAACAACATGAATTTGAATCTGAATCTGATACTTGGTGGAAAAGAGATATTTGAGCTT
AGAGACCAAGTTCCATCCCAATGGCGCGCCGAGCTTGGCTCGAGCATGGTCATAGCTGTTTCCTGTGTGA
AATTGTTATCCGCTCACAATTCCACACAACATACGAGCCGGAAGCATAAAGTGTAAAGCCTGGGGTGCCT
AATGAGTGAGCTAACTCACATTAATTGCGTTGCGCTCACTGCCCGCTTTCCAGTCGGGAAACCTGTCGTG
CCAGCTGCATTAATGAATCGGCCAACGCGCGGGGAGAGGCGGTTTGCGTATTGGGCGCTCTTCCGCTTCC
TCGCTCACTGACTCGCTGCGCTCGGTCGTTCGGCTGCGGCGAGCGGTATCAGCTCACTCAAAGGCGGTAA
TACGGTTATCCACAGAATCAGGGGATAACGCAGGAAAGAACATGTGAGCAAAAGGCCAGCAAAAGGCCAG
GAACCGTAAAAAGGCCGCGTTGCTGGCGTTTTTCCATAGGCTCCGCCCCCCTGACGAGCATCACAAAAAT
CGACGCTCAAGTCA
